>Addgene plasmid #161568 | pJM592 EF1α 3xFLAG-NLS-DsDed-ZF10-intN-VP64 in TUPV2 | addgene full sequence | sequence record 318791 | Addgene NGS Result
GCTCCGGTGCCCGTCAGTGGGCAGAGCGCACATCGCCCACAGTCCCCGAGAAGTTGGGGGGAGGGGTCGG
CAATTGAACCGGTGCCTAGAGAAGGTGGCGCGGGGTAAACTGGGAAAGTGATGTCGTGTACTGGCTCCGC
CTTTTTCCCGAGGGTGGGGGAGAACCGTATATAAGTGCAGTAGTCGCCGTGAACGTTCTTTTTCGCAACG
GGTTTGCCGCCAGAACACAGGTAAGTGCCGTGTGTGGTTCCCGCGGGCCTGGCCTCTTTACGGGTTATGG
CCCTTGCGTGCCTTGAATTACTTCCACGCCCCTGGCTGCAGTACGTGATTCTTGATCCCGAGCTTCGGGT
TGGAAGTGGGTGGGAGAGTTCGAGGCCTTGCGCTTAAGGAGCCCCTTCGCCTCGTGCTTGAGTTGAGGCC
TGGCTTGGGCGCTGGGGCCGCCGCGTGCGAATCTGGTGGCACCTTCGCGCCTGTCTCGCTGCTTTCGATA
AGTCTCTAGCCATTTAAAATTTTTGATGACCTGCTGCGACGCTTTTTTTCTGGCAAGATAGTCTTGTAAA
TGCGGGCCAAGATCTGCACACTGGTATTTCGGTTTTTGGGGCCGCGGGCGGCGACGGGGCCCGTGCGTCC
CAGCGCACATGTTCGGCGAGGCGGGGCCTGCGAGCGCGGCCACCGAGAATCGGACGGGGGTAGTCTCAAG
CTGGCCGGCCTGCTCTGGTGCCTGGCCTCGCGCCGCCGTGTATCGCCCCGCCCTGGGCGGCAAGGCTGGC
CCGGTCGGCACCAGTTGCGTGAGCGGAAAGATGGCCGCTTCCCGGCCCTGCTGCAGGGAGCTCAAAATGG
AGGACGCGGCGCTCGGGAGAGCGGGCGGGTGAGTCACCCACACAAAGGAAAAGGGCCTTTCCGTCCTCAG
CCGTCGCTTCATGTGACTCCACGGAGTACCGGGCGCCGTCCAGGCACCTCGATTAGTTCTCGAGCTTTTG
GAGTACGTCGTCTTTAGGTTGGGGGGAGGGGTTTTATGCGATGGAGTTTCCCCACACTGAGTGGGTGGAG
ACTGAAGTTAGGCCAGCTTGGCACTTGATGTAATTCTCCTTGGAATTTGCCCTTTTTGAGTTTGGATCTT
GGTTCATTCTCAAGCCTCAGACAGTGGTTCAAAGTTTTTTTCTTCCATTTCAGGTGTCGTGAGAGCTCGT
TTAGTGAACCGTCAGATCGCCTGGAGACGCCATCCACGCTGTTTTGACCTCCATAGAAGAGAACGGGACC
GATCCAAATTCTCGAGGCTAGCGCCACCATGGATTATAAGGATCACGATGGCGACTACAAGGACCACGAT
ATTGACTACAAAGACGATGACGATAAAATGGCTCCTAAGAAAAAGCGCAAAGTCGGTATCCATGGCGTTC
CCGGATCAGGCTCCGGAAGTGGCTCCATGGATAGCACTGAGAACGTCATCAAGCCCTTCATGCGCTTCAA
GGTGCACATGGAGGGCTCCGTGAACGGCCACGAGTTCGAGATCGAGGGCGAGGGCGAGGGCAAGCCCTAC
GAGGGCACCCAGACCGCCAAGCTCCAGGTGACCAAGGGCGGCCCCCTGCCCTTCGCCTGGGACATCCTGT
CCCCCCAGTTCCAGTACGGCTCCAAGGTGTACGTGAAGCACCCCGCCGACATCCCCGACTACAAGAAGCT
GTCCTTCCCCGAGGGCTTCAAGTGGGAGAAGGTGATGAACTTCGAGGACGGCGGCGTGGTGACCGTGACC
CAGGACTCCTCCCTCCAGGACGGCACCTTCATCTACCACGTGAAGTTCATCGGCGTGAACTTCCCCTCCG
ACGGCCCCGTAATGCAGAAGAAAACTCTGGGCTGGGAGCCCTCCACCGAGCGCCTGTACCCCCGCGACGG
CGTGCTGAAGGGCGAGATCCACAAGGCGCTGAAGCTGAAGGGCGGCGGCCACTACCTGGTGGAGTTCAAG
TCAATCTACATGGCCAAGAAGCCCGTGAAGCTGCCCGGCTACTACTACGTGGACTCCAAGCTGGACATCA
CCTCCCACAACGAGGACTACACCGTGGTGGAGCAGTACGAGCGCGCCGAGGCCCGCCACCACCTGTTCCA
GTCTGGTTCTGGTTCTGGTTCAGGATCCGGTACCGGTGGAGCTAGACCCGGGGAGCGCCCCTTCCAGTGT
CGCATTTGCATGCGGAACTTTTCGACTAATCAAAAATTGGAAGTTCATACCCGTACTCATACCGGTGAAA
AACCGTTTCAGTGTCGGATCTGTATGCGAAATTTCTCCGTTAGACATAATTTGCAAAGACATCTACGTAC
GCACACCGGCGAGAAGCCATTCCAATGCCGAATATGCATGCGCAACTTCAGTCAACATCCAAATTTGACT
AGACACCTAAAAACCCACCTGAGAGGATCTACTTCTGGTGGTGGCGGGTCTGGAGGAGGAGGTACTGGTG
GAGGTGGCACTGGTACCAGAAGCGGATACTGCCTGGACCTGAAGACCCAGGTGCAGACCCCTCAGGGCAT
GAAGGAGATCAGCAACATCCAGGTGGGCGACCTGGTGCTGAGCAACACCGGCTACAACGAGGTGCTGAAC
GTGTTCCCCAAGAGCAAGAAGAAGAGCTACAAGATCACCCTGGAGGACGGCAAGGAGATCATCTGCAGCG
AGGAGCACCTGTTCCCCACCCAGACCGGCGAGATGAACATCAGCGGCGGCCTGAAGGAGGGCATGTGCCT
GTACGTGAAGGAGGGAGGCGGAAGCGGAGGCGGTGGATCAGGCTCCGGAAGTGGCTCCGAATTCGACGCC
CTTGATGACTTTGACTTGGACATGCTGGGGTCAGACGCACTCGATGATTTTGACCTTGATATGCTGGGAA
GCGATGCACTTGATGACTTTGACTTGGACATGCTCGGCTCCGACGCTCTTGATGATTTCGATCTTGACAT
GCTCTAGGCGGCCGCTCGAGTCTAGAGGGCCCGTTTAAACCCGCTGATCAGCCTCGACTGTGCCTTCTAG
TTGCCAGCCATCTGTTGTTTGCCCCTCCCCCGTGCCTTCCTTGACCCTGGAAGGTGCCACTCCCACTGTC
CTTTCCTAATAAAATGAGGAAATTGCATCGCATTGTCTGAGTAGGTGTCATTCTATTCTGGGGGGTGGGG
TGGGGCAGGACAGCAAGGGGGAGGATTGGGAAGTCAATAGCAGGCATGCTGGGGATGCGGTGGGCTCTAT
GGCTTCTGAGGCAGGTCGAAGAACTATTTCCTGGCTGTTACGCGAGCGCATCGCGATAAGCTCTAGAGGG
ACAGCCCCCCCCCAAAGCCCCCAGGGATGTAATTACGTCCCTCCCCCGCTAGGGGGCAGCAGCGAGCCGC
CCGGGGCTCCGCTCCGGTCCGGCGCTCCCCCCGCATCCCCGAGCCGGCAGCGTGCGGGGACAGCCCGGGC
ACGGGGAAGGTGGCACGGGATCGCTTTCCTCTGAACGCTTCTCGCTGCTCTTTGAGCCTGCAGACACCTG
GGGGGATACGGGGAAAAAGCTTTAGGCTGAAAGAGAGATTTAGAATGACAGAATCATAGAACGGCCTGCG
TACGGATGGGGCTCTAGCTCTAGAGCTTGATATCGAATTCCTGCAGCCCCGCTAGAGGGACAGCCCCCCC
CCAAAGCCCCCAGGGATGTAATTACGTCCCTCCCCCGCTAGGGGGCAGCAGCGAGCCGCCCGGGGCTCCG
CTCCGGTCCGGCGCTCCCCCCGCATCCCCGAGCCGGCAGCGTGCGGGGACAGCCCGGGCACGGGGAAGGT
GGCACGGGATCGCTTTCCTCTGAACGCTTCTCGCTGCTCTTTGAGCCTGCAGACACCTGGGGGGATACGG
GGAAAAAGCTTTAGGCTGAAAGAGAGATTTAGAATGACAGAATCATAGAACGGCCTGGGCGCGCCTGGTG
GCGAACGATCAACAGACGGGAGAGGACTAAAGTCTTCGCTGACAGCGACCGGACTCTAGGGGGTATCCCC
[124 nt withheld, positions 3991-4114]
C
[91 nt withheld, positions 4116-4206]
A
[49 nt withheld, positions 4208-4256]
CCTTTGACGTTGGAGTCCACGTTCTTT
[37 nt withheld, positions 4284-4320]
ACCCTATCTCGGTCTATTCTTTTGATTTATAAGGGATTTTGCCGATTTCGGCCTATTGGTTAAAAAATGA
GCTGATTTAACAAAAATTTAACGCGAATTAATTCTGTGGAATGTGTGTCAGTTAGGCTCAATTAGTCAGC
AACCATAGTCCCGCCCCTAACTCCGCCCATCCCGCCCCTAACTCCGCCCAGTTCCGCCCATTCTCCGCCC
CATGGCTGACTAATTTTTTTTATTTATGCAGAGGCCGAGGCCGCCTCTGCCTCTGAGCTATTCCAGAAGT
AGTGAGGAGGCTTTTTTGGAGGCCTAGGCTTTTGCAAAAAGCTCCCGGGAGCTTGTATATCCATTTTCGG
AGGTTGGGCTTCGGAATCGTTTTCCGGGACGCCGGCTGGATGATCCTCCAGCGCGGGGATCTCATGCTGG
AGTTCTTCGCCCACCCCAACTTGTTTATTGCAGCTTATAATGGTTACAAATAAAGCAATAGCATCACAAA
TTTCACAAATAAAGCATTTTTTTCACTGCATTCTAGTTGTGGTTTGTCCAAACTCATCAATGTATCTTAT
CATGTCTGTATACCGTCGACCTCTAGCTAGAGCTTGGCGTAATCATGGTCATAGCTGTTTCCTGTGTGAA
ATTGTTATCCGCTCACAATTCCACACAACATACGAGCCGGAAGCATAAAGTGTAAAGCCTGGGGTGCCTA
ATGAGTGAGCTAACTCACATTAATTGCGTTGCGCTCACTGCCCGCTTTCCAGTCGGGAAACCTGTCGTGC
CAGCTGCATTAATGAATCGGCCAACGCGCGGGGAGAGGCGGTTTGCGTATTGGGCGCTCTTCCGCTTCCT
CGCTCACTGACTCGCTGCGCTCGGTCGTTCGGCTGCGGCGAGCGGTATCAGCTCACTCAAAGGCGGTAAT
ACGGTTATCCACAGAATCAGGGGATAACGCAGGAAAGAACATGTGAGCAAAAGGCCAGCAAAAGGCCAGG
AACCGTAAAAAGGCCGCGTTGCTGGCGTTTTTCCATAGGCTCCGCCCCCCTGACGAGCATCACAAAAATC
GACGCTCAAGTCAGAGGTGGCGAAACCCGACAGGACTATAAAGATACCAGGCGTTTCCCCCTGGAAGCTC
CCTCGTGCGCTCTCCTGTTCCGACCCTGCCGCTTACCGGATACCTGTCCGCCTTTCTCCCTTCGGGAAGC
GTGGCGCTTTCTCATAGCTCACGCTGTAGGTATCTCAGTTCGGTGTAGGTCGTTCGCTCCAAGCTGGGCT
GTGTGCACGAACCCCCCGTTCAGCCCGACCGCTGCGCCTTATCCGGTAACTATCGTCTTGAGTCCAACCC
GGTAAGACACGACTTATCGCCACTGGCAGCAGCCACTGGTAACAGGATTAGCAGAGCGAGGTATGTAGGC
GGTGCTACAGAGTTCTTGAAGTGGTGGCCTAACTACGGCTACACTAGAAGAACAGTATTTGGTATCTGCG
CTCTGCTGAAGCCAGTTACCTTCGGAAAAAGAGTTGGTAGCTCTTGATCCGGCAAACAAACCACCGCTGG
TAGCGGTGGTTTTTTTGTTTGCAAGCAGCAGATTACGCGCAGAAAAAAAGGATCTCAAGAAGATCCTTTG
ATCTTTTCTACGGGGTCTGACGCTCAGTGGAACGAAAACTCACGTTAAGGGATTTTGGTCATGAGATTAT
CAAAAAGGATCTTCACCTAGATCCTTTTAAATTAAAAATGAAGTTTTAAATCAATCTAAAGTATATATGA
GTAAACTTGGTCTGACAGTTACCAATGCTTAATCAGTGAGGCACCTATCTCAGCGATCTGTCTATTTCGT
TCATCCATAGTTGCCTGACTCCCCGTCGTGTAGATAACTACGATACGGGAGGGCTTACCATCTGGCCCCA
GTGCTGCAATGATACCGCGAGATCCACGCTCACCGGCTCCAGATTTATCAGCAATAAACCAGCCAGCCGG
AAGGGCCGAGCGCAGAAGTGGTCCTGCAACTTTATCCGCCTCCATCCAGTCTATTAATTGTTGCCGGGAA
GCTAGAGTAAGTAGTTCGCCAGTTAATAGTTTGCGCAACGTTGTTGCCATTGCTACAGGCATCGTGGTGT
CACGCTCGTCGTTTGGTATGGCTTCATTCAGCTCCGGTTCCCAACGATCAAGGCGAGTTACATGATCCCC
CATGTTGTGCAAAAAAGCGGTTAGCTCCTTCGGTCCTCCGATCGTTGTCAGAAGTAAGTTGGCCGCAGTG
TTATCACTCATGGTTATGGCAGCACTGCATAATTCTCTTACTGTCATGCCATCCGTAAGATGCTTTTCTG
TGACTGGTGAGTACTCAACCAAGTCATTCTGAGAATAGTGTATGCGGCGACCGAGTTGCTCTTGCCCGGC
GTCAATACGGGATAATACCGCGCCACATAGCAGAACTTTAAAAGTGCTCATCATTGGAAAACGTTCTTCG
GGGCGAAAACTCTCAAGGATCTTACCGCTGTTGAGATCCAGTTCGATGTAACCCACTCGTGCACCCAACT
GATCTTCAGCATCTTTTACTTTCACCAGCGTTTCTGGGTGAGCAAAAACAGGAAGGCAAAATGCCGCAAA
AAAGGGAATAAGGGCGACACGGAAATGTTGAATACTCATACTCTTCCTTTTTCAATATTATTGAAGCATT
TATCAGGGTTATTGTCTCATGAGCGGATACATATTTGAATGTATTTAGAAAAATAAACAAATAGGGGTTC
CGCGCACATTTCCCCGAAAAGTGCCACCTGACGTCGACGGATCGGGAGATCGAAGACGGGCAAAACCGAT
GTTGACGGACTAATCCTGACAAGATCTGGGGAGGTCGCTGAGTAGTGCGCGAGCAAAATTTAAGCTACAA
CAAGGCAAGGCTTGACCGACAATTGCATGAAGAATCTGCTTAGGGTTAGGCGTTTTGCGCTGCTTCGCGA
TGTACGGGCCAGATATACGCGTGAGTAATTCATACAAAAGGACTCGCCCCTGCCTTGGGGAATCCCAGGG
ACCGTCGTTAAACTCCCACTAACGTAGAACCCAGAGATCGCTGCGTTCCCGCCCCCTCACCCGCCCGCTC
TCGTCATCACTGAGGTGGAGAAGAGCATGCGTGAG
Features (pLannotate 1.2.2; 21 found; start..end, strand, type, name):
     19..230     +  promoter       EF-1α core promoter: core promoter for human elongation factor EF-1α
    231..344     +  intron         EF-1α intron A (fragment): intron upstream of the start codon of human EF-1α
    970..1173    +  intron         EF-1α intron A: truncated intron upstream of the start codon of human EF-1α
   1182..1216    +  promoter       TRE3GV promoter (fragment): 3rd-generation Tet-responsive promoter that can be activated by binding of Tet-On® 3G, optimized for retroviral and lentiviral vectors
   1334..1357    +  CDS            3xFLAG (fragment): three tandem FLAG® epitope tags
   1427..2101    +  CDS            DsRed-Express2: DsRed-Express2 is a basic (constitutively fluorescent) orange fluorescent protein published in 2008, derived from Discosoma sp.. It is reported to be a rapidly-maturing protein.
   2849..2866    +  CDS            VP48 (fragment): 3 tandem repeats of the minimal activation domain of herpes simplex virus VP16 (Cheng et al., 2013)
   2998..3109    +  polyA_signal   bGH poly(A) signal: bovine growth hormone polyadenylation signal
   3594..3619    -  misc_feature   MCS (fragment): pBluescript multiple cloning site
   3991..4419    +  rep_origin     f1 ori (sequence partly withheld): f1 bacteriophage origin of replication; arrow indicates direction of (+) strand synthesis
   4424..4446    +  promoter       SV40 promoter (fragment): SV40 enhancer and early promoter
   4447..4638    +  promoter       SV40 promoter: SV40 early promoter
   4665..4763    +  CDS            ble (fragment): BLE_KLEPN - Experimental evidence at protein level: Swiss-Prot protein existence level 1. Binding protein with a strong affinity to the bleomycin family of antibiotics. Binds to CL990; an antimitotic-antibiotic compound. From Klebsiella pneumoniae.
   4758..4879    +  polyA_signal   SV40 poly(A) signal: SV40 polyadenylation signal
   4952..4968    -  protein_bind   lac operator: The lac repressor binds to the lac operator to inhibit transcription in E. coli. This inhibition can be relieved by adding lactose or isopropyl-β-D-thiogalactopyranoside (IPTG). lac repressor encoded by lacI
   4976..5006    -  promoter       lac promoter: promoter for the E. coli lac operon
   5021..5042    -  protein_bind   CAP binding site: CAP binding activates transcription in the presence of cAMP. E. coli catabolite activator protein
   5055..5147    -  CDS            lacI (fragment): lac repressor; lacI; The lac repressor binds to the lac operator to inhibit transcription in E. coli. This inhibition can be relieved by adding lactose or isopropyl-β-D-thiogalactopyranoside (IPTG).
   5330..5918    -  rep_origin     ori: high-copy-number ColE1/pMB1/pBR322/pUC origin of replication
   6089..6949    -  CDS            AmpR: β-lactamase; bla; confers resistance to ampicillin, carbenicillin, and related antibiotics
   6950..7054    -  promoter       AmpR promoter: bla
