[The description below was written by a language model from this plasmid's Addgene catalogue record and pLannotate feature annotations shown in this document.]
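Description:
pJM592 is a 7,435-nt mammalian expression plasmid built in the TUPV2 backbone (derived from pJM451, which originally carried EF1α-driven EBFP2-P2A-BlastR) and intended for synthetic biology work in mammalian cells. It is propagated in E. coli as a high-copy plasmid through a ColE1/pUC-type origin and selected with ampicillin via the AmpR β-lactamase cassette. An f1 origin is also present. Backbone remnants include lac promoter/operator elements, a pBluescript MCS fragment, and an SV40 early promoter followed only by a short bleomycin-resistance fragment and an SV40 poly(A) signal. No intact mammalian selection marker is annotated.

The payload is a synthetic fusion protein, 3xFLAG-NLS-DsDed-ZF10-intN-VP64, cloned between NheI and NotI and expressed constitutively from the human EF1α promoter with its intron A, terminated by the bGH polyadenylation signal. From the name, the N-terminal 3xFLAG tag permits detection and the NLS directs nuclear import. ZF10 is a zinc-finger DNA-binding domain, and VP64 is a transcriptional activation domain made of VP16 minimal repeats, which the annotation software picked up as a VP48 fragment. The "DsDed" segment matches DsRed-Express2 in the feature table. The name suggests a non-fluorescent variant of that protein, though the record does not say this. "intN" appears to denote the N-terminal half of a split intein, which would allow protein splicing with a partner carrying the complementary half, but the record does not name the intein or the partner. The short TRE3GV promoter hit is a fragment only and probably reflects local sequence similarity. The associated work concerns model-guided design of mammalian genetic programs, for which this plasmid supplies a constitutively expressed zinc-finger activator component.
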