Addgene plasmid #161568: pJM592 EF1α 3xFLAG-NLS-DsDed-ZF10-intN-VP64 in TUPV2
Purpose: Constitutive expression of 3xFLAG-NLS-DsDed-ZF10-intN-VP64 under the EF1α promoter
Depositing lab: Joshua Leonard. Depositing organization: Northwestern University. Publication: Model-guided design of mammalian genetic programs. Muldoon JJ, Kandula V, Hong M, Donahue PS, Boucher JD, Bagheri N, Leonard JN. Sci Adv. 2021 Feb 19;7(8). pii: 7/8/eabe9375. doi: 10.1126/sciadv.abe9375. Print 2021 Feb. PubMed 33608279.
Backbone
  Vector backbone: pJM451 EF1α EBFP2-P2A-BlastR (TUPV2)
  Vector type: Mammalian Expression, Synthetic Biology
Growth in bacteria
  Bacterial resistance: Ampicillin, 100 μg/mL
  Growth temperature: 37°C
  Growth strain: DH5alpha
  Copy number: High Copy
Gene/Insert
  Gene/Insert name: 3xFLAG-NLS-DsDed-ZF10-intN-VP64
  Species: Synthetic
  Promoter: EF1α
  Tag / fusion protein: 3x-FLAG (N terminal on insert)
  Cloning method: Restriction Enzyme; 5′ cloning site NheI (not destroyed); 3′ cloning site NotI (not destroyed)
  Sequencing primers: 5′ CCATTTCAGGTGTCGTGAGAGCTC; 3′ CAGTGGGAGTGGCACCTTCC
Terms and licenses: Academic/Nonprofit Terms; Industry Terms: Not Available to Industry
How to cite: pJM592 EF1α 3xFLAG-NLS-DsDed-ZF10-intN-VP64 in TUPV2 was a gift from Joshua Leonard (Addgene plasmid # 161568 ; http://n2t.net/addgene:161568 ; RRID:Addgene_161568)
