>Addgene plasmid #161568 | pJM592 EF1α 3xFLAG-NLS-DsDed-ZF10-intN-VP64 in TUPV2 | depositor partial sequence | sequence record 313036 | 3xFLAG-NLS-DsDed-ZF10-intN-VP64 gene
ATGGATTATAAGGATCACGATGGCGACTACAAGGACCACGATATTGACTACAAAGACGATGACGATAAAA
TGGCTCCTAAGAAAAAGCGCAAAGTCGGTATCCATGGCGTTCCCGGATCAGGCTCCGGAAGTGGCTCCAT
GGATAGCACTGAGAACGTCATCAAGCCCTTCATGCGCTTCAAGGTGCACATGGAGGGCTCCGTGAACGGC
CACGAGTTCGAGATCGAGGGCGAGGGCGAGGGCAAGCCCTACGAGGGCACCCAGACCGCCAAGCTCCAGG
TGACCAAGGGCGGCCCCCTGCCCTTCGCCTGGGACATCCTGTCCCCCCAGTTCCAGTACGGCTCCAAGGT
GTACGTGAAGCACCCCGCCGACATCCCCGACTACAAGAAGCTGTCCTTCCCCGAGGGCTTCAAGTGGGAG
AAGGTGATGAACTTCGAGGACGGCGGCGTGGTGACCGTGACCCAGGACTCCTCCCTCCAGGACGGCACCT
TCATCTACCACGTGAAGTTCATCGGCGTGAACTTCCCCTCCGACGGCCCCGTAATGCAGAAGAAAACTCT
GGGCTGGGAGCCCTCCACCGAGCGCCTGTACCCCCGCGACGGCGTGCTGAAGGGCGAGATCCACAAGGCG
CTGAAGCTGAAGGGCGGCGGCCACTACCTGGTGGAGTTCAAGTCAATCTACATGGCCAAGAAGCCCGTGA
AGCTGCCCGGCTACTACTACGTGGACTCCAAGCTGGACATCACCTCCCACAACGAGGACTACACCGTGGT
GGAGCAGTACGAGCGCGCCGAGGCCCGCCACCACCTGTTCCAGTCTGGTTCTGGTTCTGGTTCAGGATCC
GGTACCGGTGGAGCTAGACCCGGGGAGCGCCCCTTCCAGTGTCGCATTTGCATGCGGAACTTTTCGACTA
ATCAAAAATTGGAAGTTCATACCCGTACTCATACCGGTGAAAAACCGTTTCAGTGTCGGATCTGTATGCG
AAATTTCTCCGTTAGACATAATTTGCAAAGACATCTACGTACGCACACCGGCGAGAAGCCATTCCAATGC
CGAATATGCATGCGCAACTTCAGTCAACATCCAAATTTGACTAGACACCTAAAAACCCACCTGAGAGGAT
CTACTTCTGGTGGTGGCGGGTCTGGAGGAGGAGGTACTGGTGGAGGTGGCACTGGTACCAGAAGCGGATA
CTGCCTGGACCTGAAGACCCAGGTGCAGACCCCTCAGGGCATGAAGGAGATCAGCAACATCCAGGTGGGC
GACCTGGTGCTGAGCAACACCGGCTACAACGAGGTGCTGAACGTGTTCCCCAAGAGCAAGAAGAAGAGCT
ACAAGATCACCCTGGAGGACGGCAAGGAGATCATCTGCAGCGAGGAGCACCTGTTCCCCACCCAGACCGG
CGAGATGAACATCAGCGGCGGCCTGAAGGAGGGCATGTGCCTGTACGTGAAGGAGGGAGGCGGAAGCGGA
GGCGGTGGATCAGGCTCCGGAAGTGGCTCCGAATTCGACGCCCTTGATGACTTTGACTTGGACATGCTGG
GGTCAGACGCACTCGATGATTTTGACCTTGATATGCTGGGAAGCGATGCACTTGATGACTTTGACTTGGA
CATGCTCGGCTCCGACGCTCTTGATGATTTCGATCTTGACATGCTCTAG
